>Addgene plasmid #110600 | pBTK599 | addgene full sequence | sequence record 254617 | Addgene NGS Result
GCAATTCACATTTAATTTATGAATGTTTTCTTAACATCGCGGCAACTCAAGAAACGGCAGGTTCGGATCT
TAGCTACTAGAGAAAGAGGAGAAATACTAGATGCGTAAAGGCGAAGAGCTGTTCACTGGTGTCGTCCCTA
TTCTGGTGGAACTGGATGGTGATGTCAACGGTCATAAGTTTTCCGTGCGTGGCGAGGGTGAAGGTGACGC
AACTAATGGTAAACTGACGCTGAAGTTCATCTGTACTACTGGTAAACTGCCGGTTCCTTGGCCGACTCTG
GTAACGACGCTGACTTATGGTGTTCAGTGCTTTGCTCGTTATCCGGACCATATGAAGCAGCATGACTTCT
TCAAGTCCGCCATGCCGGAAGGCTATGTGCAGGAACGCACGATTTCCTTTAAGGATGACGGCACGTACAA
AACGCGTGCGGAAGTGAAATTTGAAGGCGATACCCTGGTAAACCGCATTGAGCTGAAAGGCATTGACTTT
AAAGAGGACGGCAATATCCTGGGCCATAAGCTGGAATACAATTTTAACAGCCACAATGTTTACATCACCG
CCGATAAACAAAAAAATGGCATTAAAGCGAATTTTAAAATTCGCCACAACGTGGAGGATGGCAGCGTGCA
GCTGGCTGATCACTACCAGCAAAACACTCCAATCGGTGATGGTCCTGTTCTGCTGCCAGACAATCACTAT
CTGAGCACGCAAAGCGTTCTGTCTAAAGATCCGAACGAGAAACGCGATCATATGGTTCTGCTGGAGTTCG
TAACCGCAGCGGGCATCACGCATGGTATGGATGAACTGTACAAATGACCAGGCATCAAATAAAACGAAAG
GCTCAGTCGAAAGACTGGGCCTTTCGTTTTATCTGTTGTTTGTCGGTGAACGCTCTCTACTAGAGTCACA
CTGGCTCACCTTCGGGTGGGCCTTTCTGCGTTTATAAGTCCGTCTCAAGCAAGGGGGATCAATTCCGTGA
TAGGTGGGCTGCCCTTCCTGGTTGGCTTGGTTTCATCAGCCATCCGCTTGCCCTCATCTGTTACGCCGGC
GGTAGCCGGCCAGCCTCGCAGAGCAGGATTCCCGTTGAGCACCGCCAGGTGCGAATAAGGGACAGTGAAG
AAGGAACACCCGCTCGCGGGTGGGCCTACTTCACCTATCCTGCCCGGCTGACGCCGTTGGATACACCAAG
GAAAGTCTACACGAACCCTTTGGCAAAATCCTGTATATCGTGCGAAAAAGGATGGATATACCGAAAAAAT
CGCTATAATGACCCCGAAGCAGGGTTATGCAGCGGAAAACGGAATTGATCCGGCCACGATGCGTCCGGCG
TAGAGGATCTGAAGATCAGCAGTTCAACCTGTTGATAGTACGTACTAAGCTCTCATGTTTCACGTACTAA
GCTCTCATGTTTAACGTACTAAGCTCTCATGTTTAACGAACTAAACCCTCATGGCTAACGTACTAAGCTC
TCATGGCTAACGTACTAAGCTCTCATGTTTCACGTACTAAGCTCTCATGTTTGAACAATAAAATTAATAT
AAATCAGCAACTTAAATAGCCTCTAAGGTTTTAAGTTTTATAAGAAAAAAAAGAATATATAAGGCTTTTA
AAGCTTTTAAGGTTTAACGGTTGTGGACAACAAGCCAGGGATGTAACGCACTGAGAAGCCCTTAGAGCCT
CTCAAAGCAATTTTGAGTGACACAGGAACACTTAACGGCTGACATGGGAATTCCCCTCCACCGCGGTGGC
GGCCGCTCTAGAACTAGTGGATCCCCCGGGCTGCAGGAATTCGATATCAAGCTTATCGATACCGTCGACC
TCGAGGGGGGGCCCGGTACCGAGGACGCGTCGAATAATTCCGCTAGCTTCACGCTGCCGCAAGCACTCAG
GGCGCAAGGGCTGCTAAAGGAAGCGGAACACGTAGAAAGCCAGTCCGCAGAAACGGTGCTGACCCCGGAT
GAATGTCAGCTACTGGGCTATCTGGACAAGGGAAAACGCAAGCGCAAAGAGAAAGCAGGTAGCTTGCAGT
GGGATTATCAAAAAGGATCTTCACCTAGATCCTTTTAAATTAAAAATGAAGTTTTAAATCAATCTAAAGT
ATATATGAGTAAACTTGGTCTGACAGTTACCAATGCTTAATCAGTGAGGCACCTATCTCAGCGATCTGTC
TATTTCGTTCATCCATAGTTGCCTGACTCCCCGTCGTGTAGATAACTACGATACGGGAGGGCTTACCATC
TGGCCCCAGTGCTGCAATGATACCGCGGGACCCACGCTCACCGGCTCCAGATTTATCAGCAATAAACCAG
CCAGCCGGAAGGGCCGAGCGCAGAAGTGGTCCTGCAACTTTATCCGCCTCCATCCAGTCTATTAATTGTT
GCCGGGAAGCTAGAGTAAGTAGTTCGCCAGTTAATAGTTTGCGCAACGTTGTTGCCATTGCTACAGGCAT
CGTGGTGTCACGCTCGTCGTTTGGTATGGCTTCATTCAGCTCCGGTTCCCAACGATCAAGGCGAGTTACA
TGATCCCCCATGTTGTGCAAAAAAGCGGTTAGCTCCTTCGGTCCTCCGATCGTTGTCAGAAGTAAGTTGG
CCGCAGTGTTATCACTCATGGTTATGGCAGCACTGCATAATTCTCTTACTGTCATGCCATCCGTAAGATG
CTTTTCTGTGACTGGTGAGTACTCAACCAAGTCATTCTGAGAATAGTGTATGCGGCGACCGAGTTGCTCT
TGCCCGGCGTCAATACGGGATAATACCGCGCCACATAGCAGAACTTTAAAAGTGCTCATCATTGGAAAAC
GTTCTTCGGGGCGAAAACTCTCAAGGATCTTACCGCTGTTGAGATCCAGTTCGATGTAACCCACTCGTGC
ACCCAACTGATCTTCAGCATCTTTTACTTTCACCAGCGTTTCTGGGTGAGCAAAAACAGGAAGGCAAAAT
GCCGCAAAAAAGGGAATAAGGGCGACACGGAAATGTTGAATACTCATACTCTTCCTTTTTCAATATTATT
GAAGCATTTATCAGGGTTATTGTCTCATGAGCGGATACATATTTGAATGTATTTAGAAAAATAAACAAAT
AGGGGTTCCGCGCACATTTCCCCGAAAAGTGCCACCTGCCTGATGAGACGATGAAAGTGAAACGTGATTT
CATGCGTCATTTTGAACATTTTGTAAATCTTATTTAATAATGTGTGCG
Features (pLannotate 1.2.2; 10 found; start..end, strand, type, name):
    101..814     +  CDS            superfolder GFP: GFP variant that folds robustly even when fused to poorly folded proteins (Pédelacq et al., 2006)
    826..897     +  terminator     rrnB T1 terminator: transcription terminator T1 from the E. coli rrnB gene
    913..940     +  terminator     T7Te terminator: phage T7 early transcription terminator
    978..1023    -  CDS            traJ (fragment): oriT-recognizing protein; traJ
   1056..1165    -  oriT           oriT: incP origin of transfer
   1336..1724    +  rep_origin     R6K γ ori: γ replication origin from E. coli plasmid R6K; requires the R6K initiator protein pi for replication
   1736..1840    +  misc_feature   MCS: pBluescript multiple cloning site
   1865..2038    +  CDS            tnpA (fragment): TN5P_ECOLX - Also known as tnp. Experimental evidence at protein level: Swiss-Prot protein existence level 1. Mediates transposition of transposon Tn5 by a 'cut and paste' mechanism. First, the monomeric transposase binds the 19 bp inverted DNA repeats flanking the transposon. Then, dimerization of the DNA- bound transposase creates a synaptic DNA complex. After nicking of the first DNA strand, excision of the transposon proceeds through a series of intermediates. The transposase then mediates the insertion of the transposon at a new site by strand transfer. The activity of the wild- type tran
   2127..2987    -  CDS            AmpR: β-lactamase; bla; confers resistance to ampicillin, carbenicillin, and related antibiotics
   2988..3092    -  promoter       AmpR promoter: bla
