[The description below was written by a language model from this plasmid's Addgene catalogue record and pLannotate feature annotations shown in this document.]
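Description:
pBTK599 is a Type 8 part plasmid from the Bee Microbiome Toolkit (BTK), a modular assembly system for building broad-host-range bacterial constructs. At about 3.2 kb, it supplies the "bacterial origin" position of an assembly, but here the origin is the R6K γ ori, which fires only when the R6K initiator protein pi is provided in trans. The plasmid is therefore maintained in a pir-expressing E. coli strain (Pir1 is listed, at high copy) and behaves as a suicide vector in recipients that lack pir. Selection is by ampicillin, through a β-lactamase gene driven by its native bla promoter.

The recorded insert is a GFP dropout cassette. The feature table shows a superfolder GFP coding sequence followed by the rrnB T1 and T7Te terminators, although no promoter for GFP was annotated. In toolkits of this type, the dropout is a placeholder that is replaced by the incoming parts during assembly, so correct clones can be recognised by loss of fluorescence. An incP oriT, with an adjacent traJ fragment, allows the plasmid to be mobilised by conjugation from a donor that supplies the transfer functions. A pBluescript-derived multiple cloning site and a short fragment of the Tn5 transposase gene are also annotated; the latter is a partial CDS, probably a remnant of the parental backbone rather than a functional element.

Because the plasmid cannot replicate after transfer, antibiotic-resistant recipients should arise only when it integrates into the chromosome. This fits the stated purpose of homologous recombination in target bacteria. The record does not include any homology arms, which would be added by the user during assembly.
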