Addgene plasmid #110600: pBTK599
Purpose: BTK Type 8 Bacterial origin (R6K suicide plasmid) for homologous recombination
Depositing lab: Jeffrey Barrick. Depositing organization: University of Texas at Austin. Publication: Genetic Engineering of Bee Gut Microbiome Bacteria with a Toolkit for Modular Assembly of Broad-Host-Range Plasmids. Leonard SP, Perutka J, Powell JE, Geng P, Richhart DD, Byrom M, Kar S, Davies BW, Ellington AD, Moran NA, Barrick JE. ACS Synth Biol. 2018 May 18;7(5):1279-1290. doi: 10.1021/acssynbio.7b00399. Epub 2018 Apr 13. PubMed 29608282.
Backbone
  Vector backbone: R6K
  Vector type: Synthetic Biology
Growth in bacteria
  Bacterial resistance: Ampicillin, 100 μg/mL
  Growth temperature: 37°C
  Growth strain: Pir1
  Copy number: High Copy
Gene/Insert
  Gene/Insert name: GFP dropout
  Species: Synthetic
  Cloning method: Gibson Cloning
Terms and licenses: Academic/Nonprofit Terms; Industry Terms
How to cite: pBTK599 was a gift from Jeffrey Barrick (Addgene plasmid # 110600 ; http://n2t.net/addgene:110600 ; RRID:Addgene_110600)
